Addgene plasmid #218682: AAV-SYN-mCherry-oPRE
Purpose: AAV vector plasmid expressing mCherry under the human synapsin (SYN) promoter. It also contains an optimised and truncated version of WPRE as a regulatory element.
Depositing lab: Bart Nieuwenhuis. Depositing organization: University of Cambridge.
Backbone
  Vector backbone: N/A
  Backbone manufacturer: VectorBuilder
  Vector type: Mammalian Expression, AAV
Growth in bacteria
  Bacterial resistance: Ampicillin, 100 μg/mL
  Growth temperature: 37°C
  Growth strain: NEB Stable
  Copy number: High Copy
Gene/Insert
  Gene/Insert name: mCherry
  Species: A. marginale
  Insert size (bp): 711
Resource information
  A portion of this plasmid was derived from a plasmid made by: VectorBuilder
Terms and licenses: Academic/Nonprofit Terms; Industry Terms: Not Available to Industry
How to cite: AAV-SYN-mCherry-oPRE was a gift from Bart Nieuwenhuis (Addgene plasmid # 218682 ; http://n2t.net/addgene:218682 ; RRID:Addgene_218682)
