[The description below was written by a language model from this plasmid's Addgene catalogue record and pLannotate feature annotations shown in this document.]
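Description:
AAV-SYN-mCherry-oPRE is an adeno-associated virus transfer (vector genome) plasmid for neuron-restricted expression of the red fluorescent protein mCherry in mammalian cells. The plasmid is about 5 kb, was built at least in part from VectorBuilder material, and is propagated in E. coli through a high-copy ColE1/pUC-type origin with ampicillin selection (AmpR under its own bla promoter). An f1 phage origin and small remnants of pBR322 bom and rop sequences also sit in the bacterial backbone.

The payload lies between two AAV2 inverted terminal repeats, which are the cis elements needed for replication and packaging of the intervening DNA into AAV particles when rep/cap and helper functions are supplied in trans. Within the ITRs, the human synapsin I promoter drives the roughly 0.7 kb mCherry coding sequence. Short attB4, attB1 and attB2 sites flank the promoter and reporter, scars consistent with Gateway-style modular assembly. Downstream is the oPRE, an optimised and truncated form of the woodchuck hepatitis virus posttranscriptional regulatory element. It is annotated as a partial WPRE match plus a short woodchuck hepatitis virus fragment, and is intended to boost transcript stability and expression while taking up less packaging capacity. A bovine growth hormone polyadenylation signal terminates the transcript. The catalogue lists the insert species as A. marginale, whereas the feature annotation gives mCherry's usual origin as a Discosoma sp. derivative.

The construct is suited to producing recombinant AAV for labelling neurons with red fluorescence, for instance as a tracer, a transduction control, or a comparator for assessing regulatory elements. The record does not specify a particular application.
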