Features (pLannotate 1.2.2; 17 found; start..end, strand, type, name):
    137..157     +  protein_bind   attB4: mutant version of attB; core recombination site for the Gateway® BP reaction BP Clonase™
    179..626     +  promoter       hSyn promoter: human synapsin I promoter; confers neuron-specific expression (Kügler et al., 2003)
    627..647     +  protein_bind   attB1: mutant version of attB; core recombination site for the Gateway® BP reaction BP Clonase™
    657..1364    +  CDS            mCherry: mCherry is a basic (constitutively fluorescent) red fluorescent protein published in 2004, derived from Discosoma sp.. It is reported to be a very rapidly-maturing monomer with low acid sensitivity.
   1371..1391    -  protein_bind   attB2: mutant version of attB; core recombination site for the Gateway® BP reaction BP Clonase™
   1399..1458    +  CDS            S (fragment): HBSAG_WHV6 - Experimental evidence at transcript level: Swiss-Prot protein existence level 2. The middle envelope protein plays an important role in the budding of the virion. It is involved in the induction of budding in a nucleocapsid independent way. In this process the majority of envelope proteins bud to form subviral lipoprotein particles of 22 nm of diameter that do not contain a nucleocapsid (By similarity). From Woodchuck hepatitis B virus (isolate w64/pWS23) (WHV).
   1590..1979    +  misc_feature   WPRE: woodchuck hepatitis virus posttranscriptional regulatory element
   2009..2120    +  polyA_signal   bGH poly(A) signal: bovine growth hormone polyadenylation signal
   2224..2364    +  repeat_region  AAV2 ITR: inverted terminal repeat of adeno-associated virus serotype 2 inverted
   2369..2420    -  misc_feature   bom (fragment): basis of mobility region from pBR322
   2439..2894    +  rep_origin     f1 ori (sequence partly withheld): f1 bacteriophage origin of replication; arrow indicates direction of (+) strand synthesis
   2895..2944    -  misc_feature   bom (fragment): basis of mobility region from pBR322
   3046..3081    -  CDS            rop (fragment): Rop protein, which maintains plasmids at low copy number; rop
   3176..3280    +  promoter       AmpR promoter: bla
   3281..4141    +  CDS            AmpR: β-lactamase; bla; confers resistance to ampicillin, carbenicillin, and related antibiotics
   4312..4900    +  rep_origin     ori: high-copy-number ColE1/pMB1/pBR322/pUC origin of replication
   4962..130     -  repeat_region  AAV2 ITR (across the origin): inverted terminal repeat of adeno-associated virus serotype 2 inverted
>Addgene plasmid #218682 | AAV-SYN-mCherry-oPRE | addgene full sequence | sequence record 447609 | Addgene NGS Result
CTGCGCGCTCGCTCGCTCACTGAGGCCGCCCGGGCAAAGCCCGGGCGTCGGGCGACCTTTGGTCGCCCGG
CCTCAGTGAGCGAGCGAGCGCGCAGAGAGGGAGTGGCCAACTCCATCACTAGGGGTTCCTTCTAGACAAC
TTTGTATAGAAAAGTTGCTGCAGAGGGCCCTGCGTATGAGTGCAAGTGGGTTTTAGGACCAGGATGAGGC
GGGGTGGGGGTGCCTACCTGACGACCGACCCCGACCCACTGGACAAGCACCCAACCCCCATTCCCCAAAT
TGCGCATCCCCTATCAGAGAGGGGGAGGGGAAACAGGATGCGGCGAGGCGCGTGCGCACTGCCAGCTTCA
GCACCGCGGACAGTGCCTTCGCCCCCGCCTGGCGGCGCGCGCCACCGCCGCCTCAGCACTGAAGGCGCGC
TGACGTCACTCGCCGGTCCCCCGCAAACTCCCCTTCCCGGCCACCTTGGTCGCGTCCGCGCCGCCGCCGG
CCCAGCCGGACCGCACCACGCGAGGCGCGAGATAGGGGGGCACGGGCGCGACCATCTGCGCTGCGGCGCC
GGCGACTCAGCGCTGCCTCAGTCTGCGGTGGGCAGCGGAGGAGTCGTGTCGTGCCTGAGAGCGCAGCAAG
TTTGTACAAAAAAGCAGGCTGCCACCATGGTGAGCAAGGGCGAGGAGGATAACATGGCCATCATCAAGGA
GTTCATGCGCTTCAAGGTGCACATGGAGGGCTCCGTGAACGGCCACGAGTTCGAGATCGAGGGCGAGGGC
GAGGGCCGCCCCTACGAGGGCACCCAGACCGCCAAGCTGAAGGTGACCAAGGGTGGCCCCCTGCCCTTCG
CCTGGGACATCCTGTCCCCTCAGTTCATGTACGGCTCCAAGGCCTACGTGAAGCACCCCGCCGACATCCC
CGACTACTTGAAGCTGTCCTTCCCCGAGGGCTTCAAGTGGGAGCGCGTGATGAACTTCGAGGACGGCGGC
GTGGTGACCGTGACCCAGGACTCCTCCCTGCAGGACGGCGAGTTCATCTACAAGGTGAAGCTGCGCGGCA
CCAACTTCCCCTCCGACGGCCCCGTAATGCAGAAGAAGACCATGGGCTGGGAGGCCTCCTCCGAGCGGAT
GTACCCCGAGGACGGCGCCCTGAAGGGCGAGATCAAGCAGAGGCTGAAGCTGAAGGACGGCGGCCACTAC
GACGCTGAGGTCAAGACCACCTACAAGGCCAAGAAGCCCGTGCAGCTGCCCGGCGCCTACAACGTCAACA
TCAAGTTGGACATCACCTCCCACAACGAGGACTACACCATCGTGGAACAGTACGAACGCGCCGAGGGCCG
CCACTCCACCGGCGGCATGGACGAGCTGTACAAGTAAACCCAGCTTTCTTGTACAAAGTGGGAATTCGAG
CATCTTACCGCCATTTATACCCATATTTGTTCTGTTTTTCTTGATTTGGGTATACATTTAAATGTTAATA
AAACAAAATGGTGGGGCAATCATTTACATTTTTAGGGATATGTAATTACTAGTTCAGGTGTATTGCCACA
AGACAAACATGTTAAGAAACTTTCCCGTTATTTACGCTCTGTTCCTGTTAATCAACCTCTGGATTACAAA
ATTTGTGAAAGATTGACTGATATTCTTAACTATGTTGCTCCTTTTACGCTGTGTGGATATGCTGCTTTAT
AGCCTCTGTATCTAGCTATTGCTTCCCGTACGGCTTTCGTTTTCTCCTCCTTGTATAAATCCTGGTTGCT
GTCTCTTTTAGAGGAGTTGTGGCCCGTTGTCCGTCAACGTGGCGTGGTGTGCTCTGTGTTTGCTGACGCA
ACCCCCACTGGCTGGGGCATTGCCACCACCTGTCAACTCCTTTCTGGGACTTTCGCTTTCCCCCTCCCGA
TCGCCACGGCAGAACTCATCGCCGCCTGCCTTGCCCGCTGCTGGACAGGGGCTAGGTTGCTGGGCACTGA
TAATTCCGTGGTGTTGTCGAATTCCTAGAGCTCGCTGATCAGCCTCGACTGTGCCTTCTAGTTGCCAGCC
ATCTGTTGTTTGCCCCTCCCCCGTGCCTTCCTTGACCCTGGAAGGTGCCACTCCCACTGTCCTTTCCTAA
TAAAATGAGGAAATTGCATCGCATTGTCTGAGTAGGTGTCATTCTATTCTGGGGGGTGGGGTGGGGCAGG
ACAGCAAGGGGGAGGATTGGGAAGAGAATAGCAGGCATGCTGGGGAGGGCCGCAGGAACCCCTAGTGATG
GAGTTGGCCACTCCCTCTCTGCGCGCTCGCTCGCTCACTGAGGCCGGGCGACCAAAGGTCGCCCGACGCC
CGGGCTTTGCCCGGGCGGCCTCAGTGAGCGAGCGAGCGCGCAGCTGCCTGCAGGGGCGCCTGATGCGGTA
TTTTCTCCTTACGCATCTGTGCGGTATTTCACACCGCATA
[95 nt withheld, positions 2421-2515]
T
[46 nt withheld, positions 2517-2562]
C
[141 nt withheld, positions 2564-2704]
CCTTTGACGTTGGAGTCCACGTTCTTT
[37 nt withheld, positions 2732-2768]
ACTCTATCTCGGGCTATTCTTTTGATTTATAAGGGATTTTGCCGATTTCGGTCTATTGGTTAAAAAATGA
GCTGATTTAACAAAAATTTAACGCGAATTTTAACAAAATATTAACGTTTACAATTTTATGGTGCACTCTC
AGTACAATCTGCTCTGATGCCGCATAGTTAAGCCAGCCCCGACACCCGCCAACACCCGCTGACGCGCCCT
GACGGGCTTGTCTGCTCCCGGCATCCGCTTACAGACAAGCTGTGACCGTCTCCGGGAGCTGCATGTGTCA
GAGGTTTTCACCGTCATCACCGAAACGCGCGAGACGAAAGGGCCTCGTGATACGCCTATTTTTATAGGTT
AATGTCATGATAATAATGGTTTCTTAGACGTCAGGTGGCACTTTTCGGGGAAATGTGCGCGGAACCCCTA
TTTGTTTATTTTTCTAAATACATTCAAATATGTATCCGCTCATGAGACAATAACCCTGATAAATGCTTCA
ATAATATTGAAAAAGGAAGAGTATGAGTATTCAACATTTCCGTGTCGCCCTTATTCCCTTTTTTGCGGCA
TTTTGCCTTCCTGTTTTTGCTCACCCAGAAACGCTGGTGAAAGTAAAAGATGCTGAAGATCAGTTGGGTG
CACGAGTGGGTTACATCGAACTGGATCTCAACAGCGGTAAGATCCTTGAGAGTTTTCGCCCCGAAGAACG
TTTTCCAATGATGAGCACTTTTAAAGTTCTGCTATGTGGCGCGGTATTATCCCGTATTGACGCCGGGCAA
GAGCAACTCGGTCGCCGCATACACTATTCTCAGAATGACTTGGTTGAGTACTCACCAGTCACAGAAAAGC
ATCTTACGGATGGCATGACAGTAAGAGAATTATGCAGTGCTGCCATAACCATGAGTGATAACACTGCGGC
CAACTTACTTCTGACAACGATCGGAGGACCGAAGGAGCTAACCGCTTTTTTGCACAACATGGGGGATCAT
GTAACTCGCCTTGATCGTTGGGAACCGGAGCTGAATGAAGCCATACCAAACGACGAGCGTGACACCACGA
TGCCTGTAGCAATGGCAACAACGTTGCGCAAACTATTAACTGGCGAACTACTTACTCTAGCTTCCCGGCA
ACAATTAATAGACTGGATGGAGGCGGATAAAGTTGCAGGACCACTTCTGCGCTCGGCCCTTCCGGCTGGC
TGGTTTATTGCTGATAAATCTGGAGCCGGTGAGCGTGGAAGCCGCGGTATCATTGCAGCACTGGGGCCAG
ATGGTAAGCCCTCCCGTATCGTAGTTATCTACACGACGGGGAGTCAGGCAACTATGGATGAACGAAATAG
ACAGATCGCTGAGATAGGTGCCTCACTGATTAAGCATTGGTAACTGTCAGACCAAGTTTACTCATATATA
CTTTAGATTGATTTAAAACTTCATTTTTAATTTAAAAGGATCTAGGTGAAGATCCTTTTTGATAATCTCA
TGACCAAAATCCCTTAACGTGAGTTTTCGTTCCACTGAGCGTCAGACCCCGTAGAAAAGATCAAAGGATC
TTCTTGAGATCCTTTTTTTCTGCGCGTAATCTGCTGCTTGCAAACAAAAAAACCACCGCTACCAGCGGTG
GTTTGTTTGCCGGATCAAGAGCTACCAACTCTTTTTCCGAAGGTAACTGGCTTCAGCAGAGCGCAGATAC
CAAATACTGTTCTTCTAGTGTAGCCGTAGTTAGGCCACCACTTCAAGAACTCTGTAGCACCGCCTACATA
CCTCGCTCTGCTAATCCTGTTACCAGTGGCTGCTGCCAGTGGCGATAAGTCGTGTCTTACCGGGTTGGAC
TCAAGACGATAGTTACCGGATAAGGCGCAGCGGTCGGGCTGAACGGGGGGTTCGTGCACACAGCCCAGCT
TGGAGCGAACGACCTACACCGAACTGAGATACCTACAGCGTGAGCTATGAGAAAGCGCCACGCTTCCCGA
AGGGAGAAAGGCGGACAGGTATCCGGTAAGCGGCAGGGTCGGAACAGGAGAGCGCACGAGGGAGCTTCCA
GGGGGAAACGCCTGGTATCTTTATAGTCCTGTCGGGTTTCGCCACCTCTGACTTGAGCGTCGATTTTTGT
GATGCTCGTCAGGGGGGCGGAGCCTATGGAAAAACGCCAGCAACGCGGCCTTTTTACGGTTCCTGGCCTT
TTGCTGGCCTTTTGCTCACATGTCCTGCAGGCAG
